Addgene plasmid #42730: TAL3267
Depositing lab: Keith Joung. Depositing organization: Massachusetts General Hospital. Publication: Targeted gene disruption in somatic zebrafish cells using engineered TALENs. Sander JD, Cade L, Khayter C, Reyon D, Peterson RT, Joung JK, Yeh JR. Nat Biotechnol. 2011 Aug 5;29(8):697-8. doi: 10.1038/nbt.1934. PubMed 21822241.
Backbone
  Vector backbone: JDS78
  Backbone manufacturer: Addgene plasmid #32290
  Backbone size w/o insert (bp): 6447
  Vector type: Mammalian Expression ; T7
Growth in bacteria
  Bacterial resistance: Ampicillin, 100 μg/mL
  Growth temperature: 37°C
  Growth strain: XL1 Blue
  Copy number: High Copy
Gene/Insert
  Gene/Insert name: ZebrafishCommunity-fscn 2a-right (alt name: fscn 2a)
  Species: D. rerio (zebrafish)
  Insert size (bp): 1640
  Entrez Gene: LOC798075
  Promoter: CMV
  Tag / fusion protein: 3X Flag (N terminal on backbone); WT FOKI (C terminal on backbone)
  Cloning method: Restriction Enzyme; 5′ cloning site N/A (destroyed during cloning); 3′ cloning site N/A (destroyed during cloning)
  Sequencing primers: 5′ CMV-F; 3′ BGH-rev
Terms and licenses: Academic/Nonprofit Terms; Industry Terms: Not Available to Industry
Depositor comments: Target binding site: TTGATCTTGAAACCAAAT It is strongly recommended that users perform a diagnostic digest to verify this plasmid prior to use. For example, a double digest of the plasmid with BamHI and KpnI should result in two bands at 2.3kb and 5.8kb.
How to cite: TAL3267 was a gift from Keith Joung (Addgene plasmid # 42730 ; http://n2t.net/addgene:42730 ; RRID:Addgene_42730)
