[The description below was written by a language model from this plasmid's Addgene catalogue record.]
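Description:
TAL3267 is a TALEN expression plasmid built on the JDS78 backbone, a mammalian expression vector of about 6.4 kb that also carries a T7 promoter. It encodes the "right" monomer of a TALE nuclease pair designed against the zebrafish fscn2a gene, as part of a set of TALENs prepared for the zebrafish community. The plasmid is maintained at high copy in E. coli under ampicillin selection. The record does not name the origin of replication, and no feature table is available to confirm individual elements.

The roughly 1.6 kb insert is an engineered array of TAL effector repeats, assembled to recognise a specific 18-nucleotide site in the target locus. It was cloned by restriction enzyme methods that destroyed the junction sites. The backbone supplies the remaining parts of the fusion protein: a 3X FLAG tag at the N terminus for detection, and the wild-type FokI nuclease domain at the C terminus. Because FokI cleaves only as a dimer, this construct is meant to be used with a partner "left" TALEN that binds the opposite strand nearby. The two nuclease domains then meet over the spacer and introduce a double-strand break, and error-prone repair of that break can disrupt the gene.

Expression in mammalian cells is driven by the CMV promoter. The use of a BGH reverse sequencing primer suggests a BGH polyadenylation region downstream, although the record does not list one. The T7 designation indicates that the coding sequence can also be transcribed in vitro, which fits the associated work on targeted gene disruption in somatic zebrafish cells. The depositor advises verifying the plasmid by diagnostic digest before use, a sensible precaution given its repetitive insert.
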