>Addgene plasmid #42730 | TAL3267 | depositor partial sequence | sequence record 57850 | TAL3267 sequence 2430 bps
TCTAGAGCTAGCACCATGGACTACAAAGACCATGACGGTGATTATAAAGATCATGACATCGATTACAAGG
ATGACGATGACAAGATGGCCCCCAAGAAGAAGAGGAAGGTGGGCATTCACCGCGGGGTACCTATGGTGGA
CTTGAGGACACTCGGTTATTCGCAACAGCAACAGGAGAAAATCAAGCCTAAGGTCAGGAGCACCGTCGCG
CAACACCACGAGGCGCTTGTGGGGCATGGCTTCACTCATGCGCATATTGTCGCGCTTTCACAGCACCCTG
CGGCGCTTGGGACGGTGGCTGTCAAATACCAAGATATGATTGCGGCCCTGCCCGAAGCCACGCACGAGGC
AATTGTAGGGGTCGGTAAACAGTGGTCGGGAGCGCGAGCACTTGAGGCGCTGCTGACTGTGGCGGGTGAG
CTTAGGGGGCCTCCGCTCCAGCTCGACACCGGGCAGCTGCTGAAGATCGCGAAGAGAGGGGGAGTAACAG
CGGTAGAGGCAGTGCACGCCTGGCGCAATGCGCTCACCGGGGCCCCCTTGAACCTGACCCCAGACCAGGT
AGTCGCAATCGCGTCAAACGGAGGGGGAAAGCAAGCCCTGGAAACCGTGCAAAGGTTGTTGCCGGTCCTT
TGTCAAGACCACGGCCTTACACCGGAGCAAGTCGTGGCCATTGCAAATAATAACGGTGGCAAACAGGCTC
TTGAGACGGTTCAGAGACTTCTCCCAGTTCTCTGTCAAGCCCACGGGCTGACTCCCGATCAAGTTGTAGC
GATTGCGTCGAACATTGGAGGGAAACAAGCATTGGAGACTGTCCAACGGCTCCTTCCCGTGTTGTGTCAA
GCCCACGGTTTGACGCCTGCACAAGTGGTCGCCATCGCCTCGAATGGCGGCGGTAAGCAGGCGCTGGAAA
CAGTACAGCGCCTGCTGCCTGTACTGTGCCAGGATCATGGACTGACCCCAGACCAGGTAGTCGCAATCGC
GTCACATGACGGGGGAAAGCAAGCCCTGGAAACCGTGCAAAGGTTGTTGCCGGTCCTTTGTCAAGACCAC
GGCCTTACACCGGAGCAAGTCGTGGCCATTGCAAGCAATGGGGGTGGCAAACAGGCTCTTGAGACGGTTC
AGAGACTTCTCCCAGTTCTCTGTCAAGCCCACGGGCTGACTCCCGATCAAGTTGTAGCGATTGCGTCCAA
CGGTGGAGGGAAACAAGCATTGGAGACTGTCCAACGGCTCCTTCCCGTGTTGTGTCAAGCCCACGGTTTG
ACGCCTGCACAAGTGGTCGCCATCGCCAACAACAACGGCGGTAAGCAGGCGCTGGAAACAGTACAGCGCC
TGCTGCCTGTACTGTGCCAGGATCATGGACTGACCCCAGACCAGGTAGTCGCAATCGCGTCGAACATTGG
GGGAAAGCAAGCCCTGGAAACCGTGCAAAGGTTGTTGCCGGTCCTTTGTCAAGACCACGGCCTTACACCG
GAGCAAGTCGTGGCCATTGCAAGCAACATCGGTGGCAAACAGGCTCTTGAGACGGTTCAGAGACTTCTCC
CAGTTCTCTGTCAAGCCCACGGGCTGACTCCCGATCAAGTTGTAGCGATTGCGTCGAACATTGGAGGGAA
ACAAGCATTGGAGACTGTCCAACGGCTCCTTCCCGTGTTGTGTCAAGCCCACGGTTTGACGCCTGCACAA
GTGGTCGCCATCGCCAGCCATGATGGCGGTAAGCAGGCGCTGGAAACAGTACAGCGCCTGCTGCCTGTAC
TGTGCCAGGATCATGGACTGACCCCAGACCAGGTAGTCGCAATCGCGTCACATGACGGGGGAAAGCAAGC
CCTGGAAACCGTGCAAAGGTTGTTGCCGGTCCTTTGTCAAGACCACGGCCTTACACCGGAGCAAGTCGTG
GCCATTGCAAGCAACATCGGTGGCAAACAGGCTCTTGAGACGGTTCAGAGACTTCTCCCAGTTCTCTGTC
AAGCCCACGGGCTGACTCCCGATCAAGTTGTAGCGATTGCGTCGAACATTGGAGGGAAACAAGCATTGGA
GACTGTCCAACGGCTCCTTCCCGTGTTGTGTCAAGCCCACGGTTTGACGCCTGCACAAGTGGTCGCCATC
GCCTCCAATATTGGCGGTAAGCAGGCGCTGGAAACAGTACAGCGCCTGCTGCCTGTACTGTGCCAGGATC
ATGGACTGACACCCGAACAGGTGGTCGCCATTGCTTCTAATGGGGGAGGACGGCCAGCCTTGGAGTCCAT
CGTAGCCCAATTGTCCAGGCCCGATCCCGCGTTGGCTGCGTTAACGAATGACCATCTGGTGGCGTTGGCA
TGTCTTGGTGGACGACCCGCGCTCGATGCAGTCAAAAAGGGTCTGCCTCATGCTCCCGCATTGATCAAAA
GAACCAACCGGCGGATTCCCGAGAGAACTTCCCATCGAGTCGCGGGATCC
