>Addgene plasmid #42730 | TAL3267 | addgene partial sequence | sequence record 61040 | JDS-TALEN-F 5'-TAGGGGTCGGTAAACAGTGG-3'
ACTGTGGCGGGTGAGCTTAGGGGGCCTCCGCTCCAGCTCGACACCGGGCAGCTGCTGAAGATCGCGAAGA
GAGGGGGAGTAACAGCGGTAGAGGCAGTGCACGCCTGGCGCAATGCGCTCACCGGGGCCCCCTTGAACCT
GACCCCAGACCAGGTAGTCGCAATCGCGTCAAACGGAGGGGGAAAGCAAGCCCTGGAAACCGTGCAAAGG
TTGTTGCCGGTCCTTTGTCAAGACCACGGCCTTACACCGGAGCAAGTCGTGGCCATTGCAAATAATAACG
GTGGCAAACAGGCTCTTGAGACGGTTCAGAGACTTCTCCCAGTTCTCTGTCAAGCCCACGGGCTGACTCC
CGATCAAGTTGTAGCGATTGCGTCGAACATTGGAGGGAAACAAGCATTGGAGACTGTCCAACGGCTCCTT
CCCGTGTTGTGTCAAGCCCACGGTTTGACGCCTGCACAAGTGGTCGCCATCGCCTCGAATGGCGGCGGTA
AGCAGGCGCTGGAAACAGTACAGCGCCTGCTGCCTGTACTGTGCCAGGATCATGGACTGACCCCAGACCA
GGTAGTCGCAATCGCGTCACATGACGGGGGAAAGCAAGCCCTGGAAACCGTGCAAAGGTTGTTGCCGGTC
CTTTGTCAAGACCACGGCCTTACACCGGAGCAAGTCGTGGCCATTGCAAGCAATGGGGGTGGCAAACAGG
CTCTTGAGACGGTTCAGAGACTTCTCCCAGTTCTCTGTCAAGCCCACGGGCTGACTCCCGATCAAGTTGT
AGCGATTGCGTCCAACGGTGGAGGGAAACAAGCATTGGAGACTGTCCAACGGCTCCTTCCCGTGTTGTGT
CAAGCCCACGGTTTGACGCCTGCACAAGTGGTCGCCATCGCCAACAACAACGGCGGTAAGCAGGCGCTGG
AAACAGTACAGCGCCTGCTGCCTGTACTGTGCCAG
